Addgene plasmid #20182: pPs-neo HA-RalA S194A
Depositing lab: William Hahn. Depositing organization: Dana-Farber Cancer Institute.
Backbone
  Vector backbone: pPs-neo
  Backbone size w/o insert (bp): 9600
  Vector type: Mammalian Expression, Retroviral
  Selectable markers: Neomycin (select with G418)
Growth in bacteria
  Bacterial resistance: Ampicillin, 100 μg/mL
  Growth temperature: 37°C
  Growth strain: DH5alpha
  Copy number: High Copy
Gene/Insert
  Gene/Insert name: RalA
  Species: H. sapiens (human)
  Insert size (bp): 681
  Mutation: S194A
  Entrez Gene: RALA (a.k.a. HINCONS, RAL)
  Tag / fusion protein: HA (N terminal on insert)
  Cloning method: Restriction Enzyme; 5′ cloning site HindIII (not destroyed); 3′ cloning site BamHI (not destroyed)
  Sequencing primers: 5′ n/a
Terms and licenses: Academic/Nonprofit Terms; Industry Terms: Not Available to Industry
Depositor comments: pPs-neo vector based on psp64
How to cite: pPs-neo HA-RalA S194A was a gift from William Hahn (Addgene plasmid # 20182 ; http://n2t.net/addgene:20182 ; RRID:Addgene_20182)
