[The description below was written by a language model from this plasmid's Addgene catalogue record.]
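Description:
pPs-neo HA-RalA S194A is a retroviral mammalian expression plasmid built on the pPs-neo backbone, which the depositor notes is derived from pSP64. The backbone is listed at about 9.6 kb without insert. It is maintained in E. coli as a high-copy plasmid under ampicillin selection, and it carries a neomycin resistance marker so that transduced or transfected mammalian cells can be selected with G418. No feature table accompanies the record, so the promoter driving the insert, the arrangement of the retroviral LTRs and packaging signal, and the way the neomycin cassette is expressed are not stated.

The payload is a 681 bp human RALA coding sequence, encoding the Ras-like small GTPase RalA, cloned between HindIII and BamHI sites that both remain intact. The protein carries an N-terminal HA epitope tag, which allows the exogenous protein to be detected or immunoprecipitated and distinguished from endogenous RalA. The insert contains an S194A substitution, replacing the serine at position 194 with alanine; a change of this kind removes the hydroxyl side chain and is commonly used to generate a non-phosphorylatable version of a protein, although the record itself does not explain the rationale for the mutation. As a retroviral vector, the plasmid would be used with a packaging system to produce virus for stable delivery of the tagged mutant into mammalian cells, followed by G418 selection, for example to compare the behaviour of the mutant with wild-type RalA. The specific experimental application is not described in the record.
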