>Addgene plasmid #20182 | pPs-neo HA-RalA S194A | addgene partial sequence | sequence record 26017 | 20182 with Neo-R
TGCGTGCATCCATCTTGTTCAATCATGCGAAACGATCCTCATCCTGTCTCTTGATCAGATCTTGATCCCC
TGCGCCATCAGATCCTTGGCGGCAAGAAAGCCATCCAGTTTACTTTGCAGGGCTTCCCAACCTTACCAGA
GGGCGCCCCAGCTGGCAATTCCGGTTCGCTTGCTGTCCATAAAACCGCCCAGTCTAGCTATCGCCATGTA
AGCCCACTGCAAGCTACCTGCTTTCTCTTTGCGCTTGCGTTTTCCCTTGTCCAGATAGCCCAGTAGCTGA
CATTCATCCGGGGTCAGCACCGTTTCTGCGGACTGGCTTTCTACGTGTTCCGCTTCCTTTAGCAGCCCTT
GCGCCCTGAGTGCTTGCGGCAGCGTGAAGCTCCTCCAAAAAAGCCTCCTCACTACTTCTGGAATAGCTCA
GAGGCCGAGGCGGCCTCGGCCTCTGCATAAATAAAAAAAATTAGTCAGCCATGGGGCGGAGAATGGGCGG
AACTGGGCGGAGTTAGGGGCGGGATGGGCGGAGTTAGGGGCGGGACTATGGTTGCTGACTAATTGAGATG
CATGCTTTGCATACTTCTGCCTGCTGGGGAGCCTGGGGACTTTCCACACCTGGTTGCTGACTAATTGAGA
TGCATGCTTTGCATACTTCTGCCTGCTGGGGAGCCTGGGGACTTTCCACACCCTAACTGACACACATTCC
ACAGCTGCCTCGCGCGTTTCGGTGATGACGGTGAAAACCTCTGACACATGCAGCTCCCGGAGACGGTCAC
AGCTTGTCTGTAAGCGGATGCCGGGAGCAGACAAGCCCGTC
