>Addgene plasmid #20182 | pPs-neo HA-RalA S194A | addgene partial sequence | sequence record 26018 | 20182 with SP6
GCCTGATATTCCCCCCCCAAAAAAAAAACAACAACAAAAAAAAACCAAACTGGGTTGGAGAGATGGCTCA
GCCCCTTTANCGCACGGACTGCTCTTCTGGAGGTCCTGAGTTCAAATCCCAGCAACCACATGGTGGTTTA
CAACCATCTGTAATGGGATCTGATGCCCTCTTCTAATGTGTCTGAAGACAGCTACAGTGTACTCAAATAA
ATAAAAAATAAACAAACAAAAAAAACCACCTGAGCGGGGAAGTGGTGGCACATGCCTTTAATCCCAGCAC
TTGGGAGGCAGAGACAGGCGGATTTCTGAGATCGAGGACAGCCTCNAAATACANAGTGAGTTCCAGGACA
CCCAGAGCTACNCNNANAAACCCTGTATTGAAAANAAAAAA
