>Addgene plasmid #20182 | pPs-neo HA-RalA S194A | addgene partial sequence | sequence record 26019 | 20182 with HA-F
GNCGTNGCTGCTTAAGNCNAGGGTCAAACTCTCTGGCCTTACGCAAACTCATCATGGAGGGCCGTGTTGG
TGGGGGCAAATCTCCTCTGACTCTAGGGAGATGTACGATGAGTTTGTGGAGGACTATGAACCTACCAAAG
CATACAGGTACCGGACGAAGGGGGCGCTGGATGGGGACGAAGTACAGATTGATATCTTAAAGGCGGCTGG
GCAGGAGGACTATGCTGCCTTTAGATACTACTCCTTGCCAAGCGGGGAGGGCTTCCTCTGTGTCTTCTCT
ATTACAGAAATGGAATCCTTTGCAGCTACAGCTGACTTCAGGGAGCAGATTTTGGCAGTAAAAGAANACG
AGAATGNTCCATTTCTACTGGTTGGTAACAAATCTCATTTAGAAGATATAAGGCAGGTTTCTGTAAAAGA
GGCAAAAAACAGAGCTGACCAGTGGAATGTTAACTACGTGGAAACGTCTGCTAAAAGACGAGCTACTGTT
GACAAGGTATTTTTTGATTTATTGATATAAATTCGAGCCAGAAAGACGGAAGACAGCCAACAAGATAATG
GAAGAGAGAACAGGAAAGCCTTATCCAATAGAATCACAGAAAGATGCTGCATTTTATAACGGTCCGGATC
CCCGGGCGATGTACGATGCCTGTCCCACACCTCGTATTNNCCGGCACCNNGATGGCNNNNCCTTCTTTCC
CCCCNNTCGTAAATTGTTGGTCTTGNNAAANNNGAGTTNCTNAACCNNNTGGGCGTCGTCNTCTCTACTN
NNNGNNCTTTCTCCCTTTATTTAATCTC
